>Addgene plasmid #65994 | J23106_FB | depositor full sequence | sequence record 114081 | J23106_FB sequence 2143 bps
CGCTTTTACGGCTAGCTCAGTCCTAGGTATAGTGCTAGCTACTAGAGACCTACTAGTAGCGGCCGCTGCA
GGCTTCCTCGCTCACTGACTCGCTGCGCTCGGTCGTTCGGCTGCGGCGAGCGGTATCAGCTCACTCAAAG
GCGGTAATACGGTTATCCACAGAATCAGGGGATAACGCAGGAAAGAACATGTGAGCAAAAGGCCAGCAAA
AGGCCAGGAACCGTAAAAAGGCCGCGTTGCTGGCGTTTTTCCACAGGCTCCGCCCCCCTGACGAGCATCA
CAAAAATCGACGCTCAAGTCAGAGGTGGCGAAACCCGACAGGACTATAAAGATACCAGGCGTTTCCCCCT
GGAAGCTCCCTCGTGCGCTCTCCTGTTCCGACCCTGCCGCTTACCGGATACCTGTCCGCCTTTCTCCCTT
CGGGAAGCGTGGCGCTTTCTCATAGCTCACGCTGTAGGTATCTCAGTTCGGTGTAGGTCGTTCGCTCCAA
GCTGGGCTGTGTGCACGAACCCCCCGTTCAGCCCGACCGCTGCGCCTTATCCGGTAACTATCGTCTTGAG
TCCAACCCGGTAAGACACGACTTATCGCCACTGGCAGCAGCCACTGGTAACAGGATTAGCAGAGCGAGGT
ATGTAGGCGGTGCTACAGAGTTCTTGAAGTGGTGGCCTAACTACGGCTACACTAGAAGAACAGTATTTGG
TATCTGCGCTCTGCTGAAGCCAGTTACCTTCGGAAAAAGAGTTGGTAGCTCTTGATCCGGCAAACAAACC
ACCGCTGGTAGCGGTGGTTTTTTTGTTTGCAAGCAGCAGATTACGCGCAGAAAAAAAGGATCTCAAGAAG
ATCCTTTGATCTTTTCTACGGGGTCTGACGCTCAGTGGAACGAAAACTCACGTTAAGGGATTTTGGTCAT
GAGATTATCAAAAAGGATCTTCACCTAGATCCTTTTAAATTAAAAATGAAGTTTTAAATCAATCTAAAGT
ATATATGAGTAAACTTGGTCTGACAGTTACCAATGCTTAATCAGTGAGGCACCTATCTCAGCGATCTGTC
TATTTCGTTCATCCATAGTTGCCTGACTCCCCGTCGTGTAGATAACTACGATACGGGAGGGCTTACCATC
TGGCCCCAGTGCTGCAATGATACCGCGCGACCCACGCTCACCGGCTCCAGATTTATCAGCAATAAACCAG
CCAGCCGGAAGGGCCGAGCGCAGAAGTGGTCCTGCAACTTTATCCGCCTCCATCCAGTCTATTAATTGTT
GCCGGGAAGCTAGAGTAAGTAGTTCGCCAGTTAATAGTTTGCGCAACGTTGTTGCCATTGCTACAGGCAT
CGTGGTGTCACGCTCGTCGTTTGGTATGGCTTCATTCAGCTCCGGTTCCCAACGATCAAGGCGAGTTACA
TGATCCCCCATGTTGTGCAAAAAAGCGGTTAGCTCCTTCGGTCCTCCGATCGTTGTCAGAAGTAAGTTGG
CCGCAGTGTTATCACTCATGGTTATGGCAGCACTGCATAATTCTCTTACTGTCATGCCATCCGTAAGATG
CTTTTCTGTGACTGGTGAGTACTCAACCAAGTCATTCTGAGAATAGTGTATGCGGCGACCGAGTTGCTCT
TGCCCGGCGTCAATACGGGATAATACCGCGCCACATAGCAGAACTTTAAAAGTGCTCATCATTGGAAAAC
GTTCTTCGGGGCGAAAACTCTCAAGGATCTTACCGCTGTTGAGATCCAGTTCGATGTAACCCACTCGTGC
ACCCAACTGATCTTCAGCATCTTTTACTTTCACCAGCGTTTCTGGGTGAGCAAAAACAGGAAGGCAAAAT
GCCGCAAAAAAGGGAATAAGGGCGACACGGAAATGTTGAATACTCATACTCTTCCTTTTTCAATATTATT
GAAGCATTTATCAGGGTTATTGTCTCATGAGCGGATACATATTTGAATGTATTTAGAAAAATAAACAAAT
AGGGGTTCCGCGCACATTTCCCCGAAAAGTGCCACCTGACGTCTAAGAAACCATTATTATCATGACATTA
ACCTATAAAAATAGGCGTATCACGAGGCAGAATTTCAGATAAAAAAAATCCTTAGCTTTCGCTAAGGATG
ATTTCTGGAATTCGCGGCCGCTTCTAGAGACTAGTGGGTCTCA
Features (pLannotate 1.2.2; 7 found; start..end, strand, type, name):
     11..39      +  promoter       J23119 promoter (fragment): bacterial promoter (Registry of Standard Biological Parts BBa J23119)
     51..71      +  misc_feature   BioBrick suffix: universal suffix for all parts
    248..836     -  rep_origin     ori: high-copy-number ColE1/pMB1/pBR322/pUC origin of replication
   1007..1867    -  CDS            AmpR: β-lactamase; bla; confers resistance to ampicillin, carbenicillin, and related antibiotics
   1868..1972    -  promoter       AmpR promoter: bla
   2062..2105    -  terminator     bacterial terminator: putative bacterial transcription terminator
   2108..2129    +  misc_feature   BioBrick prefix: BioBrick prefix for parts that do not start with "ATG"
