[The description below was written by a language model from this plasmid's Addgene catalogue record and pLannotate feature annotations shown in this document.]
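Description:
J23106_FB is a small (about 2.1 kb) synthetic-biology plasmid from the CIDAR MoClo E. coli part library, carrying a single Level 0 "basic part" in the DVA destination vector backbone. It is propagated in E. coli using a high-copy ColE1/pUC-type origin of replication and is selected with ampicillin through a β-lactamase (AmpR) gene driven by its native bla promoter. The backbone also retains BioBrick prefix and suffix sequences on either side of the part position, and a putative bacterial transcription terminator lies just upstream of the prefix, which would help insulate the part from read-through transcription coming from the vector.

The payload is J23106, a synthetic constitutive promoter from the Anderson series, described in the record as medium strength. The automated annotation labels this roughly 30 bp region as a fragment of J23119. This is expected, since the Anderson promoters are closely related variants of the J23119 consensus sequence that differ at only a few positions, so the catalogue identity of J23106 should be taken as correct. The "FB" in the name and the [F:J23106:B] notation indicate the MoClo fusion sites flanking the promoter, F upstream and B downstream. In Golden Gate–style MoClo assembly, type IIS restriction digestion releases the part with these defined overhangs, which set its position and orientation when it is joined to ribosome binding site, coding sequence and terminator parts to form a transcriptional unit. The type IIS sites themselves are not annotated in the feature table. The plasmid is used as a reusable promoter module for combinatorial construction of E. coli gene circuits with moderate constitutive expression.
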