Addgene plasmid #65994: J23106_FB
Purpose: MoClo Basic Part: Constitutive promoter - Anderson series - medium strength [F:J23106:B]
Depositing lab: Douglas Densmore. Depositing organization: Boston University Main Campus. Publication: CIDAR MoClo: Improved MoClo Assembly Standard and New E. coli Part Library Enable Rapid Combinatorial Design for Synthetic and Traditional Biology. Iverson SV, Haddock TL, Beal J, Densmore DM. ACS Synth Biol. 2016 Jan 15;5(1):99-103. doi: 10.1021/acssynbio.5b00124. Epub 2015 Nov 4. PubMed 26479688.
Backbone
  Vector backbone: DVA
  Vector type: Synthetic Biology
Growth in bacteria
  Bacterial resistance: Ampicillin, 100 μg/mL
  Growth temperature: 37°C
  Growth strain: DH5alpha
  Copy number: Unknown
Gene/Insert
  Gene/Insert name: Constitutive promoter (alt name: Basic Part - Promoter)
  Species: Synthetic
  Cloning method: Unknown
Terms and licenses: Academic/Nonprofit Terms; Industry Terms: Not Available to Industry
How to cite: J23106_FB was a gift from Douglas Densmore (Addgene plasmid # 65994 ; http://n2t.net/addgene:65994 ; RRID:Addgene_65994)
