>Addgene plasmid #65994 | J23106_FB | addgene partial sequence | sequence record 114080 | MoCloR 5'-gccacctgacgtctaagaaacc-3'
ATAGGCGTATCACGAGGCAGAATTTCAGATAAAAAAAATCCTTAGCTTTCGCTAAGGATGATTTCTGGAA
TTCGCGGCCGCTTCTAGAGACTAGTGGGTCTCACGCTTTTACGGCTAGCTCAGTCCTAGGTATAGTGCTA
GCTACTAGAGACCTACTAGTAGCGGCCGCTGCAGGCTTCCTCGCTCACTGACTCGCTGCGCTCGGTCGTT
CGGCTGCGGCGAGCGGTATCAGCTCACTCAAAGGCGGTAATACGGTTATCCACAGAATCAGGGGATAACG
CAGGAAAGAACATGTGAGCAAAAGGCCAGCAAAAGGCCAGGAACCGTAAAAAGGCCGCGTTGCTGGCGTT
TTTCCACAGGCTCCGCCCCCCTGACGAGCATCACAAAAATCGACGCTCAAGTCAGAGGTGGCGAAACCCG
ACAGGACTATAAAGATACCAGGCGTTTCCCCCTGGAAGCTCCCTCGTGCGCTCTCCTGTTCCGACCCTGC
CGCTTACCGGATACCTGTCCGCCTTTCTCCCTTCGGGAAGCGTGGCGCTTTCTCATAGCTCACGCTGTAG
GTATCTCAGTTCGGTGTAGGTCGTTCGCTCCAAGCTGGGCTGTGTGCACGAACCCCCCGTTCAGCCCGAC
CGCTGCGCCTTATCCGGTAACTATCGTCTTGAGTCCAACCCGGTAAGACACGACTTATCGCCACTGGCAG
CAGCCACTGGTAACAGGATTAGCAGAGCGAGGTATGTAGGCGGTGCTACAGAGTTCTTGAAGTGGTGGCC
TAACTACGGCTACACTAGAAGAACAGTATTTGGTATCTGCGCTCTGCTGAAGCCAGTTACCTTCGGAAA
